>Addgene plasmid #57291 | Dronpa-Paxillin-22 | depositor partial sequence | sequence record 88429 | insert sequence
GACGTCAGATCCGCTAGCACCATGGACGACCTCGATGCCTTACTGGCAGACCTGGAATCCACCACCTCGC
ATATCTCTAAGCGACCGGTGTTTCTAACAGAGGAAACGCCTTACTCCTACCCAACTGGAAACCATACGTA
CCAGGAGATTGCTGTGCCACCGCCGGTGCCCCCGCCGCCTTCCAGTGAGGCCCTAAATGGCACTGTGATT
GACCCCTTAGACCAGTGGCAACCCAGCGTGTCCAGATACGGCCACCAGCAACCTCAGTCCCAGTCTCCGA
TATACAGCTCTAGTGCCAAAAGCTCCAGTGCCTCTGTTCCTAGAGACGGGCTCAGCTCCCCTTCTCCCCG
TGCCAGTGAGGAGGAACACGTGTACAGCTTCCCAAACAAGCAGAAGTCTGCAGAACCATCTCCCACAATG
ACCAGCACCTCCCTGGGCAGCAACCTCTCGGAACTGGACAGGCTTCTCCTGGAACTGAATGCTGTTCAAC
ATAATCCCCCCAGTGGCTTCTCAGCAGATGAAGTCAGCAGAAGCCCATCACTGCCCAATGTGACCGGACC
TCACTATGTCATCCCAGAGAGCAGCAGCTCTGCAGGAGGGAAGGCTGCACCCCCTACAAAAGAAAAACCA
AAGCGGAATGGTGGGCGTGGGATTGAAGATGTGCGTCCCAGTGTGGAGAGCCTGCTGGATGAGCTGGAGA
GCTCTGTGCCAAGCCCAGTCCCTGCAATCACTGTGAGCCAAGGGGAGGTGAGCAGCCCCCAGCGTGTCAA
CGCCAGTCAGCAGCAGACCCGTATCTCTGCTTCTTCAGCTACACGAGAACTGGATGAGCTGATGGCGTCC
CTCTCTGACTTTAAGTTCATGGCACAGGGGAAAGCCGGCGGCAGCAGCTCCCCACCATCCACCACCCCAA
AGCCTGGCAGTCAGCTGGACACCATGCTGGGAAGTCTGCAGTCTGACCTGAACAAACTGGGGGTAGCGAC
GGTCGCCAAGGGTGTGTGCGGAGCCTGCAAGAAGCCGATTGCTGGGCAGGTAGTTACAGCCATGGGGAAG
ACCTGGCACCCTGAGCACTTCGTCTGCACCCACTGCCAGGAGGAGATTGGATCACGGAACTTCTTTGAGC
GGGATGGGCAGCCCTACTGTGAGAAGGACTATCACAACCTCTTCTCTCCTCGCTGCTACTACTGCAATGG
GCCAATCCTTGATAAAGTGGTGACGGCTTTGGACAGGACGTGGCACCCTGAACACTTTTTCTGTGCCCAG
TGTGGAGTTTTCTTTGGACCTGAAGGATTTCATGAGAAGGATGGCAAAGCCTATTGCCGCAAGGACTACT
TTGACATGTTTGCTCCCAAGTGTGGAGGCTGTGCCCGGGCTATCCTGGAAAATTACATTTCTGCCTTAAA
CACCCTGTGGCACCCTGAGTGCTTTGTCTGTCGGGAATGTTTCACACCGTTCATCAACGGCAGCTTCTTC
GAGCACGACGGCCAGCCCTACTGCGAGGTGCATTACCACGAGCGCCGCGGCTCGCTGTGCTCTGGCTGCC
AGAAGCCCATCACGGGACGCTGCATCACTGCCATGGGCAAGAAATTTCACCCCGAACACTTTGTCTGTGC
CTTCTGCCTCAAGCAGCTCAACAAAGGAACCTTCAAAGAACAGAACGACAAGCCCTACTGTCAGAACTGC
TTTCTCAAACTCTTCTGTCTCGAGCTCAAGCTTCGAATTCTGCAGTCGACGGTACCGCGGGCCCGGGATC
CACCGGTCGCCACCATGGTGAGTGTGATTAAACCAGACATGAAGATCAAGCTGCGTATGGAAGGCGCTGT
AAATGGACACCCGTTCGCGATTGAAGGAGTTGGCCTTGGGAAGCCTTTCGAGGGAAAACAGAGTATGGAC
CTTAAAGTCAAAGAAGGCGGACCTCTGCCTTTCGCCTATGACATCTTGACAACTGTGTTCTGTTACGGCA
ACAGGGTATTCGCCAAATACCCAGAAAATATAGTAGACTATTTCAAGCAGTCGTTTCCTGAGGGCTACTC
TTGGGAACGAAGCATGAATTACGAAGACGGGGGCATTTGTAACGCGACAAACGACATAACCCTGGATGGT
GACTGTTATATCTATGAAATTCGATTTGATGGTGTGAACTTTCCTGCCAATGGTCCAGTTATGCAGAAGA
GGACTGTGAAATGGGAGCCATCCACTGAGAAATTGTATGTGCGTGATGGAGTGCTGAAGGGTGATGTTAA
CATGGCTCTGTCGCTTGAAGGAGGTGGCCATTACCGATGTGACTTCAAAACTACTTATAAAGCTAAGAAG
GTTGTCCAGTTGCCAGACTATCACTTTGTGGACCACCACATTGAGATTAAAAGCCACGACAAAGATTACA
GTAATGTTAATCTGCATGAGCACGCCGAAGCGCATTCTGAGCTGCCGAGGCAGGCCAAGTAATGATAGGC
GGCCGCGACTCTAGATCATAATCAGCCATACCACA
