>Addgene plasmid #57291 | Dronpa-Paxillin-22 | addgene partial sequence | sequence record 157242 | CMV-F 5'-CGCAAATGGGCGGTAGGCGTG-3'
GCAGAGCTGGTTTAGTGAACCGTCAGATCCGCTAGCACCATGGACGACCTCGATGCCTTACTGGCAGACC
TGGAATCCACCACCTCGCATATCTCTAAGCGACCGGTGTTTCTAACAGAGGAAACGCCTTACTCCTACCC
AACTGGAAACCATACGTACCAGGAGATTGCTGTGCCACCGCCGGTGCCCCCGCCGCCTTCCAGTGAGGCC
CTAAATGGCACTGTGATTGACCCCTTAGACCAGTGGCAACCCAGCGTGTCCAGATACGGCCACCAGCAAC
CTCAGTCCCAGTCTCCGATATACAGCTCTAGTGCCAAAAGCTCCAGTGCCTCTGTTCCTAGAGACGGGCT
CAGCTCCCCTTCTCCCCGTGCCAGTGAGGAGGAACACGTGTACAGCTTCCCAAACAAGCAGAAGTCTGCA
GAACCATCTCCCACAATGACCAGCACCTCCCTGGGCAGCAACCTCTCGGAACTGGACAGGCTTCTCCTGG
AACTGAATGCTGTTCAACATAATCCCCCCAGTGGCTTCTCAGCAGATGAAGTCAGCAGAAGCCCATCACT
GCCCAATGTGACCGGACCTCACTATGTCATCCCAGAGAGCAGCAGCTCTGCAGGAGGGAAGGCTGCACCC
CCTACAAAAGAAAAACCAAAGCGGAATGGTGGGCGTGGGATTGAAGATGTGCGTCCCAGTGTGGAGAGCC
TGCTGGATGAGCTGGAGAGCTCTGTGCCAAGCCCAGTCCCTGCAATCACTGTGAGCCAAGGGGAGGTGAG
CAGCCCCCAGCGTGTCAACGCC
