>Addgene plasmid #57291 | Dronpa-Paxillin-22 | addgene partial sequence | sequence record 158957 | SV40pA-R 5'-GAAATTTGTGATGCTATTGC-3'
ACAAGTTAACAACAACAATTGCATTCATTTTATGTTTCAGGTTCAGGGGGAGGTGTGGGAGGTTTTTTAA
AGCAAGTAAAACCTCTACAAATGTGGTATGGCTGATTATGATCTAGAGTCGCGGCCGCCTATCATTACTT
GGCCTGCCTCGGCAGCTCAGAATGCGCTTCGGCGTGCTCATGCAGATTAACATTACTGTAATCTTTGTCG
TGGCTTTTAATCTCAATGTGGTGGTCCACAAAGTGATAGTCTGGCAACTGGACAACCTTCTTAGCTTTAT
AAGTAGTTTTGAAGTCACATCGGTAATGGCCACCTCCTTCAAGCGACAGAGCCATGTTAACATCACCCTT
CAGCACTCCATCACGCACATACAATTTCTCAGTGGATGGCTCCCATTTCACAGTCCTCTTCTGCATAACT
GGACCATTGGCAGGAAAGTTCACACCATCAAATCGAATTTCATAGATATAACAGTCACCATCCAGGGTTA
TGTCGTTTGTCGCGTTACAAATGCCCCCGTCTTCGTAATTCATGCTTCGTTCCCAAGAGTAGCCCTCAGG
AAACGACTGCTTGAAATAGTCTACTATATTTTCTGGGTATTTGGCGAATACCCTGTTGCCGTAACAGAAC
ACAGTTGTCAAGATGTCATAGGCGAAAGGCAGAGGTCCGCCTTCTTTGACTTTAAGGTCCATACTCTGTT
TTCCCTCGAAAGGCTTCCCAAGGCCAACTCCTTCAATCGCGAACGGGTGTCCATTTACAGCGCCTTCCAT
ACGCAGCTTGATCTTCATGTCTGGTTTAATCACACTCACCATGGTGGCGACCGGTGGATCCCGGGCC
