[The description below was written by a language model from this plasmid's Addgene catalogue record.]
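Description:
Dronpa-Paxillin-22 is a mammalian expression plasmid that produces chicken (G. gallus) paxillin fused to the fluorescent protein Dronpa. It is built on a Dronpa backbone of about 4.75 kb without the insert, is maintained in E. coli as a high-copy plasmid under kanamycin selection, and carries a neomycin resistance marker so that transfected mammalian cells can be selected with G418. The fusion is driven by the CMV promoter, a strong constitutive promoter in most mammalian cell lines. The listed 3′ sequencing primer implies an SV40 polyadenylation signal downstream of the coding region, although no feature table is provided to confirm the layout.

Paxillin is an adaptor protein that concentrates at focal adhesions, the sites where integrins link the actin cytoskeleton to the extracellular matrix, and the record lists focal adhesions as the intended localization. Fusing it to Dronpa therefore labels these structures in living cells. Dronpa is a green fluorescent protein, recorded here with excitation at 503 nm and emission at 518 nm, and it is generally known for reversible photoswitching between bright and dark states. This property makes it useful for tracking protein movement and for super-resolution imaging as well as ordinary fluorescence microscopy.

The record does not state the orientation of the fusion, the origin of replication or the cloning method. It also does not explain the "22" in the name, which may indicate the linker length between Dronpa and paxillin.
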