Addgene plasmid #57291: Dronpa-Paxillin-22
Purpose: Localization: Focal Adhesions, Excitation: 503, Emission: 518
Depositing lab: Michael Davidson. Depositing organization: Florida State University, Tallahassee.
Backbone
  Vector backbone: Dronpa
  Backbone size w/o insert (bp): 4750
  Vector type: Mammalian Expression
  Selectable markers: Neomycin (select with G418)
Growth in bacteria
  Bacterial resistance: Kanamycin, 50 μg/mL
  Growth temperature: 37°C
  Growth strain: DH5alpha
  Copy number: High Copy
Gene/Insert
  Gene/Insert name: Paxillin (alt name: NM_204984.1)
  Species: G. gallus (chicken)
  Promoter: CMV
  Tag / fusion protein: Dronpa
  Cloning method: Unknown
  Sequencing primers: 5′ CMV-F; 3′ SV40pA-R
Terms and licenses: Academic/Nonprofit Terms; Industry Terms
Depositor comments: . Excitation = 503; Emission = 518
How to cite: Dronpa-Paxillin-22 was a gift from Michael Davidson (Addgene plasmid # 57291 ; http://n2t.net/addgene:57291 ; RRID:Addgene_57291)
